Addgene plasmid #133980: pcDNA5-eGFP-FRT-T0-RNF168 delta MIU1/MIU2
Purpose: inducible mammalian expression vector of eGFP tagged RNF168 where both motifs interacting with ubiquitin have been deleted
Depositing lab: Daniel Durocher. Depositing organization: Sinai Health System. Publication: The RIDDLE syndrome protein mediates a ubiquitin-dependent signaling cascade at sites of DNA damage. Stewart GS, Panier S, Townsend K, Al-Hakim AK, Kolas NK, Miller ES, Nakada S, Ylanko J, Olivarius S, Mendez M, Oldreive C, Wildenhain J, Tagliaferro A, Pelletier L, Taubenheim N, Durandy A, Byrd PJ, Stankovic T, Taylor AM, Durocher D. Cell. 2009 Feb 6;136(3):420-34. doi: 10.1016/j.cell.2008.12.042. PubMed 19203578.
Backbone
  Vector backbone: pcDNA pcDNA 5/FRT/TO
  Backbone manufacturer: Invitrogen
  Backbone size w/o insert (bp): 5795
  Total vector size (bp): 7364
  Vector type: Mammalian Expression
  Selectable markers: Hygromycin
Growth in bacteria
  Bacterial resistance: Ampicillin, 100 μg/mL
  Growth temperature: 37°C
  Growth strain: DH5alpha
  Copy number: High Copy
Gene/Insert
  Gene/Insert name: RNF168
  Species: H. sapiens (human)
  Insert size (bp): 1569
  Mutation: deletion of MIU1 and MIU2
  Entrez Gene: RNF168 (a.k.a. RIDL, hRNF168)
  Promoter: CMV
  Tag / fusion protein: eGFP (N terminal on insert)
  Cloning method: Restriction Enzyme; 5′ cloning site AscI (not destroyed); 3′ cloning site ApaI (not destroyed)
  Sequencing primers: 5′ CMV-F; 3′ BGH-rev
Terms and licenses: Academic/Nonprofit Terms; Industry Terms: Not Available to Industry
How to cite: pcDNA5-eGFP-FRT-T0-RNF168 delta MIU1/MIU2 was a gift from Daniel Durocher (Addgene plasmid # 133980 ; http://n2t.net/addgene:133980 ; RRID:Addgene_133980)
