[The description below was written by a language model from this plasmid's Addgene catalogue record and pLannotate feature annotations shown in this document.]
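Description:
pcDNA5-eGFP-FRT-T0-RNF168 delta MIU1/MIU2 is a 7,364 bp mammalian expression plasmid built on the Invitrogen pcDNA5/FRT/TO backbone and designed for tetracycline-inducible expression from a defined genomic locus. In bacteria it is maintained through a high-copy ColE1/pUC-type origin and selected with ampicillin via the β-lactamase gene. Short annotated remnants (f1 ori, lac promoter/operator, lacI, ble and SV40 promoter fragments) are backbone residues rather than functional parts of the payload.

The expression cassette uses the CMV enhancer and immediate-early promoter followed by two tet operator sites, which the automated annotation labels as PLtetO-1 and TRE3GV fragments. In cells that express the Tet repressor, transcription is held off until tetracycline or doxycycline is added. The promoter drives EGFP fused to the N terminus of human RNF168, cloned between AscI and ApaI, and the transcript ends at the bGH polyadenylation signal. The 1,569 bp insert lacks both MIU1 and MIU2, the two motifs interacting with ubiquitin.

RNF168 is an E3 ubiquitin ligase that is recruited to double-strand breaks by binding ubiquitinated H2A/H2AX, where it amplifies RNF8-dependent histone ubiquitination. This mutant is therefore suited to testing how ubiquitin binding contributes to its localisation and signalling at DNA damage sites, with the GFP tag allowing visualisation.

Downstream of the cassette, an FRT site sits immediately before a hygromycin resistance coding sequence with an SV40 poly(A) signal. No functional promoter is annotated ahead of that coding sequence. In this backbone design, Flp-mediated recombination into a genomic FRT site in a suitable host line places the hygromycin gene under a resident promoter. Hygromycin selection then yields isogenic, single-copy stable lines.
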