Features (pLannotate 1.2.2; 22 found; start..end, strand, type, name):
    165..1025    -  CDS            AmpR: β-lactamase; bla; confers resistance to ampicillin, carbenicillin, and related antibiotics
   1026..1130    -  promoter       AmpR promoter: bla
   1189..1241    -  misc_feature   bom (fragment): basis of mobility region from pBR322
   1396..1775    +  enhancer       CMV enhancer: human cytomegalovirus immediate early enhancer
   1776..1979    +  promoter       CMV promoter: human cytomegalovirus (CMV) immediate early promoter
   1981..2000    +  promoter       PLtetO-1 promoter (fragment): modified phage lambda PL promoter with tet operator sites (Lutz and Bujard, 1997)
   2002..2021    +  promoter       PLtetO-1 promoter (fragment): modified phage lambda PL promoter with tet operator sites (Lutz and Bujard, 1997)
   2029..2062    +  promoter       TRE3GV promoter (fragment): 3rd-generation Tet-responsive promoter that can be activated by binding of Tet-On® 3G, optimized for retroviral and lentiviral vectors
   2151..2867    +  CDS            EGFP: EGFP is a basic (constitutively fluorescent) green fluorescent protein published in 1996, derived from Aequorea victoria. It is reported to be a rapidly-maturing weak dimer with moderate acid sensitivity.
   2877..4445    +  CDS            RNF168 (fragment): RN168_HUMAN - Experimental evidence at protein level: Swiss-Prot protein existence level 1. E3 ubiquitin-protein ligase required for accumulation of repair proteins to sites of DNA damage. Acts with UBE2N/UBC13 to amplify the RNF8-dependent histone ubiquitination. Recruited to sites of DNA damage at double-strand breaks (DSBs) by binding to ubiquitinated histone H2A and H2AX and amplifies the RNF8-dependent H2A ubiquitination, promoting the formation of 'Lys-63'-linked ubiquitin conjugates. This leads to concentrate ubiquitinated histones H2A and H2AX at DNA lesions to the threshold required f
   4483..4707    +  polyA_signal   bGH poly(A) signal: bovine growth hormone polyadenylation signal
   4711..4732    +  promoter       SV40 promoter (fragment): SV40 enhancer and early promoter
   4753..4986    +  rep_origin     f1 ori (fragment) (sequence partly withheld): f1 bacteriophage origin of replication; arrow indicates direction of (+) strand synthesis
   4991..5038    +  protein_bind   FRT: FLP-mediated recombination occurs in the 8-bp core sequence TCTAGAAA (Turan and Bode, 2011). FLP recombinase from the Saccharomyces cerevisiae 2μ plasmid
   5046..6068    +  CDS            HygR: hygromycin B phosphotransferase confers resistance to hygromycin
   6078..6203    +  CDS            ble (fragment): BLE_KLEPN - Experimental evidence at protein level: Swiss-Prot protein existence level 1. Binding protein with a strong affinity to the bleomycin family of antibiotics. Binds to CL990; an antimitotic-antibiotic compound. From Klebsiella pneumoniae.
   6198..6319    +  polyA_signal   SV40 poly(A) signal: SV40 polyadenylation signal
   6392..6408    -  protein_bind   lac operator: The lac repressor binds to the lac operator to inhibit transcription in E. coli. This inhibition can be relieved by adding lactose or isopropyl-β-D-thiogalactopyranoside (IPTG). lac repressor encoded by lacI
   6416..6446    -  promoter       lac promoter: promoter for the E. coli lac operon
   6461..6482    -  protein_bind   CAP binding site: CAP binding activates transcription in the presence of cAMP. E. coli catabolite activator protein
   6495..6587    -  CDS            lacI (fragment): lac repressor; lacI; The lac repressor binds to the lac operator to inhibit transcription in E. coli. This inhibition can be relieved by adding lactose or isopropyl-β-D-thiogalactopyranoside (IPTG).
   6770..7358    -  rep_origin     ori: high-copy-number ColE1/pMB1/pBR322/pUC origin of replication
>Addgene plasmid #133980 | pcDNA5-eGFP-FRT-T0-RNF168 delta MIU1/MIU2 | addgene full sequence | sequence record 261834 | Addgene NGS Result
CCTTTGATCTTTTCTACGGGGTCTGACGCTCAGTGGAACGAAAACTCACGTTAAGGGATTTTGGTCATGA
GATTATCAAAAAGGATCTTCACCTAGATCCTTTTAAATTAAAAATGAAGTTTTAAATCAATCTAAAGTAT
ATATGAGTAAACTTGGTCTGACAGTTACCAATGCTTAATCAGTGAGGCACCTATCTCAGCGATCTGTCTA
TTTCGTTCATCCATAGTTGCCTGACTCCCCGTCGTGTAGATAACTACGATACGGGAGGGCTTACCATCTG
GCCCCAGTGCTGCAATGATACCGCGAGACCCACGCTCACCGGCTCCAGATTTATCAGCAATAAACCAGCC
AGCCGGAAGGGCCGAGCGCAGAAGTGGTCCTGCAACTTTATCCGCCTCCATCCAGTCTATTAATTGTTGC
CGGGAAGCTAGAGTAAGTAGTTCGCCAGTTAATAGTTTGCGCAACGTTGTTGCCATTGCTACAGGCATCG
TGGTGTCACGCTCGTCGTTTGGTATGGCTTCATTCAGCTCCGGTTCCCAACGATCAAGGCGAGTTACATG
ATCCCCCATGTTGTGCAAAAAAGCGGTTAGCTCCTTCGGTCCTCCGATCGTTGTCAGAAGTAAGTTGGCC
GCAGTGTTATCACTCATGGTTATGGCAGCACTGCATAATTCTCTTACTGTCATGCCATCCGTAAGATGCT
TTTCTGTGACTGGTGAGTACTCAACCAAGTCATTCTGAGAATAGTGTATGCGGCGACCGAGTTGCTCTTG
CCCGGCGTCAATACGGGATAATACCGCGCCACATAGCAGAACTTTAAAAGTGCTCATCATTGGAAAACGT
TCTTCGGGGCGAAAACTCTCAAGGATCTTACCGCTGTTGAGATCCAGTTCGATGTAACCCACTCGTGCAC
CCAACTGATCTTCAGCATCTTTTACTTTCACCAGCGTTTCTGGGTGAGCAAAAACAGGAAGGCAAAATGC
CGCAAAAAAGGGAATAAGGGCGACACGGAAATGTTGAATACTCATACTCTTCCTTTTTCAATATTATTGA
AGCATTTATCAGGGTTATTGTCTCATGAGCGGATACATATTTGAATGTATTTAGAAAAATAAACAAATAG
GGGTTCCGCGCACATTTCCCCGAAAAGTGCCACCTGACGTCGACGGATCGGGAGATCTCCCGATCCCCTA
TGGTGCACTCTCAGTACAATCTGCTCTGATGCCGCATAGTTAAGCCAGTATCTGCTCCCTGCTTGTGTGT
TGGAGGTCGCTGAGTAGTGCGCGAGCAAAATTTAAGCTACAACAAGGCAAGGCTTGACCGACAATTGCAT
GAAGAATCTGCTTAGGGTTAGGCGTTTTGCGCTGCTTCGCGATGTACGGGCCAGATATACGCGTTGACAT
TGATTATTGACTAGTTATTAATAGTAATCAATTACGGGGTCATTAGTTCATAGCCCATATATGGAGTTCC
GCGTTACATAACTTACGGTAAATGGCCCGCCTGGCTGACCGCCCAACGACCCCCGCCCATTGACGTCAAT
AATGACGTATGTTCCCATAGTAACGCCAATAGGGACTTTCCATTGACGTCAATGGGTGGAGTATTTACGG
TAAACTGCCCACTTGGCAGTACATCAAGTGTATCATATGCCAAGTACGCCCCCTATTGACGTCAATGACG
GTAAATGGCCCGCCTGGCATTATGCCCAGTACATGACCTTATGGGACTTTCCTACTTGGCAGTACATCTA
CGTATTAGTCATCGCTATTACCATGGTGATGCGGTTTTGGCAGTACATCAATGGGCGTGGATAGCGGTTT
GACTCACGGGGATTTCCAAGTCTCCACCCCATTGACGTCAATGGGAGTTTGTTTTGGCACCAAAATCAAC
GGGACTTTCCAAAATGTCGTAACAACTCCGCCCCATTGACGCAAATGGGCGGTAGGCGTGTACGGTGGGA
GGTCTATATAAGCAGAGCTCTCCCTATCAGTGATAGAGATCTCCCTATCAGTGATAGAGATCGTCGACGA
GCTCGTTTAGTGAACCGTCAGATCGCCTGGAGACGCCATCCACGCTGTTTTGACCTCCATAGAAGACACC
GGGACCGATCCAGCCTCCGGACTCTAGCGTTTAAACTTAAGCTTGGTACCATGGTGAGCAAGGGCGAGGA
GCTGTTCACCGGGGTGGTGCCCATCCTGGTCGAGCTGGACGGCGACGTAAACGGCCACAAGTTCAGCGTG
TCCGGCGAGGGCGAGGGCGATGCCACCTACGGCAAGCTGACCCTGAAGTTCATCTGCACCACCGGCAAGC
TGCCCGTGCCCTGGCCCACCCTCGTGACCACCCTGACCTACGGCGTGCAGTGCTTCAGCCGCTACCCCGA
CCACATGAAGCAGCACGACTTCTTCAAGTCCGCCATGCCCGAAGGCTACGTCCAGGAGCGCACCATCTTC
TTCAAGGACGACGGCAACTACAAGACCCGCGCCGAGGTGAAGTTCGAGGGCGACACCCTGGTGAACCGCA
TCGAGCTGAAGGGCATCGACTTCAAGGAGGACGGCAACATCCTGGGGCACAAGCTGGAGTACAACTACAA
CAGCCACAACGTCTATATCATGGCCGACAAGCAGAAGAACGGCATCAAGGTGAACTTCAAGATCCGCCAC
AACATCGAGGACGGCAGCGTGCAGCTCGCCGACCACTACCAGCAGAACACCCCCATCGGCGACGGCCCCG
TGCTGCTGCCCGACAACCACTACCTGAGCACCCAGTCCGCCCTGAGCAAAGACCCCAACGAGAAGCGCGA
TCACATGGTCCTGCTGGAGTTCGTGACCGCCGCCGGGATCACTCTCGGCATGGACGAGCTGTACAAGGGC
GCGCCTATGGCTCTACCCAAAGACGCCATCCCCTCGCTGTCCGAGTGCCAGTGCGGGATCTGCATGGAAA
TCCTCGTGGAGCCCGTCACCCTCCCGTGTAACCACACGCTGTGTAAACCGTGCTTCCAGTCGACCGTCGA
AAAGGCGAGTTTATGCTGTCCCTTCTGTCGCCGCCGGGTATCGTCGTGGACTCGGTACCATACCCGAAGA
AATTCTCTCGTCAACGTGGAACTGTGGACGATAATTCAAAAACACTATCCCAGGGAGTGCAAGCTTAGAG
CGTCTGGCCAAGAATCAGAGGAAGTGGCTGATGACTATCAGCCAGTTCGTCTGCTCAGTAAACCTGGGGA
ACTGAGAAGAGAATATGAAGAGGAAATAAGCAAGGTGGCGGCAGAGCGACGGGCCAGCGAGGAAGAAGAA
AACAAAGCCAGTGAAGAATACATACAGAGGTTGTTGGCAGAGGAGGAAGAAGAGGAAAAAAGACAGGCAG
AAAAAAGGCGAAGAGCGGGAAGTATCTCGGCTTCTCCCTTGAATTCCAGAAAATCTGATCCAGTTACACC
CAAGTCTGAAAAGAAAAGTAAGAACAAACAAAGAAACACTGGAGATATTCAGAAGTATTTGACACCGAAA
TCTCAGTTTGGGTCAGCCTCACACTCTGAAGCTGTACAAGAAGTCAGGAAAGACTCCGTATCTAAGGACA
TTGACAGTAGTGATAGGAAAAGCCCAACAGGGCAAGACACAGAAATAGAAGATATGCCGACACTTTCTCC
ACAGATATCCCTTGGAGTTGGAGAACAAGGTGCAGATTCTTCAATAGAGTCCCCTATGCCATGGTTATGT
GCCTGTGGTGCCGAATGGTACCATGAAGGAAACGTCAAAACAAGACCAAGCAATCATGGGAAAGAGTTAT
GTGTCTTAAGTCACGAGCGACCTAAAACCAGAGTTCCCTACTCGAAAGAAACTGCAGTTATGCCTTGTGG
CAGAACAGAAAGTGGGTGCGCCCCCACATCAGGGGTGACACAGACAAATGGAAACAACACAGGTGAGACA
GAAAATGAAGAGTCGTGCCTACTGATCAGTAAGGAGATTTCCAAAAGAAAAAACCAAGAATCTTCCTTTG
AAGCAGTCAAGGATCCATGCTTTTCTGCAAAAAGAAGAAAAGTGTCCCCCGAATCTTCCCCAGATCAAGA
GGAAACAGAAATAAACTTTACCCAAAAACTGATAGATTTGGAGCATCTACTGTTTGAGGTGCCAAACCGG
CAAAAAGGATCCCCAGATGAGTATCACTTACGCGCTACATCCTCCCCTCCAGACAAAGTGCTAAATGGAC
AGAGGAAGAATCCCAAAGATGGGAACTTCAAAAGGCAAACTCACACAAAGCATCCAACACCAGAGAGAGG
CTCAAGGGACAAAAATAGGCAAGTGTCTTTAAAGATGCAGTTGAAGCAGTCAGTTAATAGAAGAAAGATG
CCAAATTCTACTAGAGATCACTGTAAGGTATCCAAAAGTGCTCACTCCCTACAGCCTAGCATTTCACAGA
AAAGTGTTTTTCAGATGTTTCAGAGATGCACAAAGTCTAGAGGGCCCGTTTAAACCCGCTGATCAGCCTC
GACTGTGCCTTCTAGTTGCCAGCCATCTGTTGTTTGCCCCTCCCCCGTGCCTTCCTTGACCCTGGAAGGT
GCCACTCCCACTGTCCTTTCCTAATAAAATGAGGAAATTGCATCGCATTGTCTGAGTAGGTGTCATTCTA
TTCTGGGGGGTGGGGTGGGGCAGGACAGCAAGGGGGAGGATTGGGAAGACAATAGCAGGCATGCTGGGGA
TGCGGTGGGCTCTATGGCTTCTGAGGCGGAAAGAACCAGCTGGGGCTCTAGGGGGTATCCCC
[124 nt withheld, positions 4753-4876]
C
[91 nt withheld, positions 4878-4968]
AGGGTGATGGTTCACGTACCTAGAAGTTCCTATTCCGAAGTTCCTATTCTCTAGAAAGTATAGGAACTTC
CTTGGCCAAAAAGCCTGAACTCACCGCGACGTCTGTCGAGAAGTTTCTGATCGAAAAGTTCGACAGCGTC
TCCGACCTGATGCAGCTCTCGGAGGGCGAAGAATCTCGTGCTTTCAGCTTCGATGTAGGAGGGCGTGGAT
ATGTCCTGCGGGTAAATAGCTGCGCCGATGGTTTCTACAAAGATCGTTATGTTTATCGGCACTTTGCATC
GGCCGCGCTCCCGATTCCGGAAGTGCTTGACATTGGGGAGTTCAGCGAGAGCCTGACCTATTGCATCTCC
CGCCGTGCACAGGGTGTCACGTTGCAAGACCTGCCTGAAACCGAACTGCCCGCTGTTCTGCAGCCGGTCG
CGGAGGCCATGGATGCGATCGCTGCGGCCGATCTTAGCCAGACGAGCGGGTTCGGCCCATTCGGACCGCA
AGGAATCGGTCAATACACTACATGGCGTGATTTCATATGCGCGATTGCTGATCCCCATGTGTATCACTGG
CAAACTGTGATGGACGACACCGTCAGTGCGTCCGTCGCGCAGGCTCTCGATGAGCTGATGCTTTGGGCCG
AGGACTGCCCCGAAGTCCGGCACCTCGTGCACGCGGATTTCGGCTCCAACAATGTCCTGACGGACAATGG
CCGCATAACAGCGGTCATTGACTGGAGCGAGGCGATGTTCGGGGATTCCCAATACGAGGTCGCCAACATC
TTCTTCTGGAGGCCGTGGTTGGCTTGTATGGAGCAGCAGACGCGCTACTTCGAGCGGAGGCATCCGGAGC
TTGCAGGATCGCCGCGGCTCCGGGCGTATATGCTCCGCATTGGTCTTGACCAACTCTATCAGAGCTTGGT
TGACGGCAATTTCGATGATGCAGCTTGGGCGCAGGGTCGATGCGACGCAATCGTCCGATCCGGAGCCGGG
ACTGTCGGGCGTACACAAATCGCCCGCAGAAGCGCGGCCGTCTGGACCGATGGCTGTGTAGAAGTACTCG
CCGATAGTGGAAACCGACGCCCCAGCACTCGTCCGAGGGCAAAGGAATAGCACGTACTACGAGATTTCGA
TTCCACCGCCGCCTTCTATGAAAGGTTGGGCTTCGGAATCGTTTTCCGGGACGCCGGCTGGATGATCCTC
CAGCGCGGGGATCTCATGCTGGAGTTCTTCGCCCACCCCAACTTGTTTATTGCAGCTTATAATGGTTACA
AATAAAGCAATAGCATCACAAATTTCACAAATAAAGCATTTTTTTCACTGCATTCTAGTTGTGGTTTGTC
CAAACTCATCAATGTATCTTATCATGTCTGTATACCGTCGACCTCTAGCTAGAGCTTGGCGTAATCATGG
TCATAGCTGTTTCCTGTGTGAAATTGTTATCCGCTCACAATTCCACACAACATACGAGCCGGAAGCATAA
AGTGTAAAGCCTGGGGTGCCTAATGAGTGAGCTAACTCACATTAATTGCGTTGCGCTCACTGCCCGCTTT
CCAGTCGGGAAACCTGTCGTGCCAGCTGCATTAATGAATCGGCCAACGCGCGGGGAGAGGCGGTTTGCGT
ATTGGGCGCTCTTCCGCTTCCTCGCTCACTGACTCGCTGCGCTCGGTCGTTCGGCTGCGGCGAGCGGTAT
CAGCTCACTCAAAGGCGGTAATACGGTTATCCACAGAATCAGGGGATAACGCAGGAAAGAACATGTGAGC
AAAAGGCCAGCAAAAGGCCAGGAACCGTAAAAAGGCCGCGTTGCTGGCGTTTTTCCATAGGCTCCGCCCC
CCTGACGAGCATCACAAAAATCGACGCTCAAGTCAGAGGTGGCGAAACCCGACAGGACTATAAAGATACC
AGGCGTTTCCCCCTGGAAGCTCCCTCGTGCGCTCTCCTGTTCCGACCCTGCCGCTTACCGGATACCTGTC
CGCCTTTCTCCCTTCGGGAAGCGTGGCGCTTTCTCATAGCTCACGCTGTAGGTATCTCAGTTCGGTGTAG
GTCGTTCGCTCCAAGCTGGGCTGTGTGCACGAACCCCCCGTTCAGCCCGACCGCTGCGCCTTATCCGGTA
ACTATCGTCTTGAGTCCAACCCGGTAAGACACGACTTATCGCCACTGGCAGCAGCCACTGGTAACAGGAT
TAGCAGAGCGAGGTATGTAGGCGGTGCTACAGAGTTCTTGAAGTGGTGGCCTAACTACGGCTACACTAGA
AGAACAGTATTTGGTATCTGCGCTCTGCTGAAGCCAGTTACCTTCGGAAAAAGAGTTGGTAGCTCTTGAT
CCGGCAAACAAACCACCGCTGGTAGCGGTGGTTTTTTTGTTTGCAAGCAGCAGATTACGCGCAGAAAAAA
AGGATCTCAAGAAGAT
